>Addgene plasmid #231975 | pLVX MLKL(S345D)-2A-mCherry-puro | addgene full sequence | sequence record 460772 | Addgene NGS Result
TTGGGAGGTGGGTCTGAAACGATAATGGTGAATATCCCTGCCTAACTCTATTCACTATAGAAAGTACAGC
AAAAACTATTCTTAAACCTACCAAGCCTCCTACTATCATTATGAATAATTTTATATACCACAGCCAATTT
GTTATGTTAAACCAATTCCACAAACTTGCCCATTTATCTAATTCCAATAATTCTTGTTCATTCTTTTCTT
GCTGGTTTTGCGATTCTTCAATTAAGGAGTGTATTAAGCTTGTGTAATTGTTAATTTCTCTGTCCCACTC
CATCCAGGTCGTGTGATTCCAAATCTGTTCCAGAGATTTATTACTCCAACTAGCATTCCAAGGCACAGCA
GTGGTGCAAATGAGTTTTCCAGAGCAACCCCAAATCCCCAGGAGCTGTTGATCCTTTAGGTATCTTTCCA
CAGCCAGGATTCTTGCCTGGAGCTGCTTGATGCCCCAGACTGTGAGTTGCAACAGATGCTGTTGCGCCTC
AATAGCCCTCAGCAAATTGTTCTGCTGCTGCACTATACCAGACAATAATTGTCTGGCCTGTACCGTCAGC
GTCATTGACGCTGCGCCCATAGTGCTTCCTGCTGCTCCCAAGAACCCAAGGAACAAAGCTCCTATTCCCA
CTGCTCTTTTTTCTCTCTGCACCACTCTTCTCTTTGCCTTGGTGGGTGCTACTCCTAATGGTTCAATTTT
TACTACTTTATATTTATATAATTCACTTCTCCAATTGTCCCTCATATCTCCTCCTCCAGGTCTGAAGATC
AGCGGCCGGCCGCTTGCTGTGCGGTGGTCTTACTTTTGTTTTGCTCTTCCTCTATCTTGTCTAAAGCTTC
CTTGGTGTCTTTTATCTCTATCCTTTGATGCACACAATAGAGGGTTGCTACTGTATTATATAATGATCTA
AGTTCTTCTGATCCTGTCTGAAGGGATGGTTGTAGCTGTCCCAGTATTTGTCTACAGCCTTCTGATGTTT
CTAACAGGCCAGGATTAACTGCGAATCGTTCTAGCTCCCTGCTTGCCCATACTATATGTTTTAATTTATA
TTTTTTCTTTCCCCCTGGCCTTAACCGAATTTTTTCCCATCGCGATCTAATTCTCCCCCGCTTAATACTG
ACGCTCTCGCACCCATCTCTCTCCTTCTAGCCTCCGCTAGTCAAAATTTTTGGCGTACTCACCAGTCGCC
GCCCCTCGCCTCTTGCCGTGCGCGCTTCAGCAAGCCGAGTCCTGCGTCGAGAGAGCTCCTCTGGTTTCCC
TTTCGCTTTCAAGTCCCTGTTCGGGCGCCACTGCTAGAGATTTTCCACACTGACTAAAAGGGTCTGAGGG
ATCTCTAGTTACCAGAGTCACACAACAGACGGGCACACACTACTTGAAGCACTCAAGGCAAGCTTTATTG
AGGCTTAAGCAGTGGGTTCCCTAGTTAGCCAGAGAGCTCCCAGGCTCAGATCTGGTCTAACCAGAGAGAC
CCAGTACAGGCAAAAAGCAGCTGCTTATATGCAGGATCTGAGGGCTCGCCACTCCCCAGTCCCGCCCAGG
CCACGCCTCCCTGGAAAGTCCCCAGCGGAAAGTCCCTTGTAGCAAGCTCGATATCAGCAGTTCTTGAAGT
ACTCCGGATGCAGCTCTCGGGCCACGTGATGAAATGCTAGGCGGCTGTCAAACCTCCACTCTAACACTTC
TCTCTCCGGGTCATCCATCCCATGCAGGCTCACAGGGTGTAACAAGCTGGTGTTCTCTCCTTTATTGGCC
TCTTCTACCTTATCTGGCTCAACTGGTACTAGCTTGTAGCACCATCCAAAGGTCAGTGGATATCTGACCC
CTGGCCCTGGTGTGTAGTTCTGCTAATCAGGGAAGTAGCCTTGTGTGTGGTAGATCCACAGATCAAGGAT
ATCTTGTCTTCTTTGGGAGTGAATTAGCCCTTCCAACTACTAAGTTTGTAGTACATATTTAACAAATACA
ATTTCTTTAAAATGAAAATAATTCAGAGGAATCACAGGTTTAGAGTAAATGAAACCACAGGTAATTGGCA
GTGGTAATAGGGTATGGGGTGGGAAGTTTGGGATGATTTTGGTTAGCTTGAGTTATCCAGTTGATCCAGA
CATGATAAGATACATTGATGAGTTTGGACAAACCACAACTAGAATGCAGTGAAAAAAATGCTTTATTTGT
GAAATTTGTGATGCTATTGCTTTATTTGTAACCATTATAAGCTGCAATAAACAAGTTGATCTCCCGATCC
GTCGACGTCAGGTGGCACTTTTCGGGGAAATGTGCGCGGAACCCCTATTTGTTTATTTTTCTAAATACAT
TCAAATATGTATCCGCTCATGAGACAATAACCCTGATAAATGCTTCAATAATATTGAAAAAGGAAGAGTA
TGAGTATTCAACATTTCCGTGTCGCCCTTATTCCCTTTTTTGCGGCATTTTGCCTTCCTGTTTTTGCTCA
CCCAGAAACGCTGGTGAAAGTAAAAGATGCTGAAGATCAGTTGGGTGCACGAGTGGGTTACATCGAACTG
GATCTCAACAGCGGTAAGATCCTTGAGAGTTTTCGCCCCGAAGAACGTTTTCCAATGATGAGCACTTTTA
AAGTTCTGCTATGTGGCGCGGTATTATCCCGTATTGACGCCGGGCAAGAGCAACTCGGTCGCCGCATACA
CTATTCTCAGAATGACTTGGTTGAGTACTCACCAGTCACAGAAAAGCATCTTACGGATGGCATGACAGTA
AGAGAATTATGCAGTGCTGCCATAACCATGAGTGATAACACTGCGGCCAACTTACTTCTGACAACGATCG
GAGGACCGAAGGAGCTAACCGCTTTTTTGCACAACATGGGGGATCATGTAACTCGCCTTGATCGTTGGGA
ACCGGAGCTGAATGAAGCCATACCAAACGACGAGCGTGACACCACGATGCCTGTAGCAATGGCAACAACG
TTGCGCAAACTATTAACTGGCGAACTACTTACTCTAGCTTCCCGGCAACAATTAATAGACTGGATGGAGG
CGGATAAAGTTGCAGGACCACTTCTGCGCTCGGCCCTTCCGGCTGGCTGGTTTATTGCTGATAAATCTGG
AGCCGGTGAGCGTGGGTCTCGCGGTATCATTGCAGCACTGGGGCCAGATGGTAAGCCCTCCCGTATCGTA
GTTATCTACACGACGGGGAGTCAGGCAACTATGGATGAACGAAATAGACAGATCGCTGAGATAGGTGCCT
CACTGATTAAGCATTGGTAACTGTCAGACCAAGTTTACTCATATATACTTTAGATTGATTTAAAACTTCA
TTTTTAATTTAAAAGGATCTAGGTGAAGATCCTTTTTGATAATCTCATGACCAAAATCCCTTAACGTGAG
TTTTCGTTCCACTGAGCGTCAGACCCCGTAGAAAAGATCAAAGGATCTTCTTGAGATCCTTTTTTTCTGC
GCGTAATCTGCTGCTTGCAAACAAAAAAACCACCGCTACCAGCGGTGGTTTGTTTGCCGGATCAAGAGCT
ACCAACTCTTTTTCCGAAGGTAACTGGCTTCAGCAGAGCGCAGATACCAAATACTGTTCTTCTAGTGTAG
CCGTAGTTAGGCCACCACTTCAAGAACTCTGTAGCACCGCCTACATACCTCGCTCTGCTAATCCTGTTAC
CAGTGGCTGCTGCCAGTGGCGATAAGTCGTGTCTTACCGGGTTGGACTCAAGACGATAGTTACCGGATAA
GGCGCAGCGGTCGGGCTGAACGGGGGGTTCGTGCACACAGCCCAGCTTGGAGCGAACGACCTACACCGAA
CTGAGATACCTACAGCGTGAGCTATGAGAAAGCGCCACGCTTCCCGAAGGGAGAAAGGCGGACAGGTATC
CGGTAAGCGGCAGGGTCGGAACAGGAGAGCGCACGAGGGAGCTTCCAGGGGGAAACGCCTGGTATCTTTA
TAGTCCTGTCGGGTTTCGCCACCTCTGACTTGAGCGTCGATTTTTGTGATGCTCGTCAGGGGGGCGGAGC
CTATGGAAAAACGCCAGCAACGCGGCCTTTTTACGGTTCCTGGCCTTTTGCTGGCCTTTTGCTCACATGT
TCTTTCCTGCGTTATCCCCTGATTCTGTGGATAACCGTATTACCGCCTTTGAGTGAGCTGATACCGCTCG
CCGCAGCCGAACGACCGAGCGCAGCGAGTCAGTGAGCGAGGAAGCGGAAGAGCGCCCAATACGCAAACCG
CCTCTCCCCGCGCGTTGGCCGATTCATTAATGCAGCTGGCACGACAGGTTTCCCGACTGGAAAGCGGGCA
GTGAGCGCAACGCAATTAATGTGAGTTAGCTCACTCATTAGGCACCCCAGGCTTTACACTTTATGCTTCC
GGCTCGTATGTTGTGTGGAATTGTGAGCGGATAACAATTTCACACAGGAAACAGCTATGACCATGATTAC
GCCAAGCTCTAGCTAGAGGTCGACGGTAAACGCTAGCAATGTCAAGGCCTCTCACTCTCTGATATTCATT
TCTTTGCAAGTTATAAATACTGAATAATAAGATGACATGAACTACTACTGCTAGAGATTTTCCACACTGA
CTAAAAGGGTCTGAGGGATCTCTAGTTACCAGAGTCACACAACAGACGGGCACACACTACTTGAAGCACT
CAAGGCAAGCTTTATTGAGGCTTAAGCAGTGGGTTCCCTAGTTAGCCAGAGAGCTCCCAGGCTCAGATCT
GGTCTAACCAGAGAGACCCAGTACAGGCAAAAAGCAGCTGCTTATATGCAGGATCTGAGGGCTCGCCACT
CCCCAGTCCCGCCCAGGCCACGCCTCCCTGGAAAGTCCCCAGCGGAAAGTCCCTTGTAGCAAGCTCGATA
TCAGCAGTTCTTGAAGTACTCCGGATGCAGCTCTCGGGCCACGTGATGAAATGCTAGGCGGCTGTCAAAC
CTCCACTCTAACACTTCTCTCTCCGGGTCATCCATCCCATGCAGGCTCACAGGGTGTAACAAGCTGGTGT
TCTCTCCTTTATTGGCCTCTTCTACCTTATCTGGCTCAACTGGTACTAGCTTGTAGCACCATCCAAAGGT
CAGTGGATATCTGACCCCTGGCCCTGGTGTGTAGTTCTGCTAATCAGGGAAGTAGCCTTGTGTGTGGTAG
ATCCACAGATCAAGGATATCTTGTCTTCGTTGGGAGTGAATTAGCCCTTCCAGTCCCCTCTTTTCTTTTA
AAAAGTGGCTAAGATCTACAGCTGCCTTGTAAGTCATTGGTCTTAAAGGTACCTGAGGTGTGACTGGAAA
ACCCACCTCCTCCTCCTCTTGTGCTTCTAGCCAGGCACAATCAGCATTGGTAGCTGCTGTATTGCTACTT
GTGATTGCTCCATGTTTTTCTAGGTCTCGACTGCAGAATTAATTCCAGGCGGGGAGGCGGCCCAAAGGGA
GATCCGACTCGTCTGAGGGCGAAGGCGAAGACGCGGAAGAGGCCGCAGAGCCGGCAGCAGGCCGCGGGAA
GGAAGGTCCGCTGGATTGAGGGCCGAAGGGACGTAGCAGAAGGACGTCCCGCGCAGAATCCAGGTGGCAA
CACAGGCGAGCAGCCATGGAAAGGACGTCAGCTTCCCCGACAACACCACGGAATTGTCAGTGCCCAACAG
CCGAGCCCCTGTCCAGCAGCGGGCAAGGCAGGCGGCGATGAGTTCCGCCGTGGCAATAGGGAGGGGGAAA
GCGAAAGTCCCGGAAAGGAGCTGACAGGTGGTGGCAATGCCCCAACCAGTGGGGGTTGCGTCAGCAAACA
CAGTGCACACCACGCCACGTTGCCTGACAACGGGCCACAACTCCTCATAAAGAGACAGCAACCAGGATTT
ATACAAGGAGGAGAAAATGAAAGCCATACGGGAAGCAATAGCATGATACAAAGGCATTAAAGCAGCGTAT
CCACATAGCGTAAAAGGAGCAACATAGTTAAGAATACCAGTCAATCTTTCACAAATTTTGTAATCCAGAG
GTTGATTGTTCCAGACGCGCCCGTCAGGCACCGGGCTTGCGGGTCATGCACCAGGTGCGCGGTCCTTCGG
GCACCTCGACGTCGGCGGTGACGGTGAAGCCGAGCCGCTCGTAGAAGGGGAGGTTGCGGGGCGCGGAGGT
CTCCAGGAAGGCGGGCACCCCGGCGCGCTCGGCCGCCTCCACTCCGGGGAGCACGACGGCGCTGCCCAGA
CCCTTGCCCTGGTGGTCGGGCGAGACGCCGACGGTGGCCAGGAACCACGCGGGCTCCTTGGGCCGGTGCG
GCGCCAGGAGGCCTTCCATCTGTTGCTGCGCGGCCAGCCGGGAACCGCTCAACTCGGCCATGCGCGGGCC
GATCTCGGCGAACACCGCCCCCGCTTCGACGCTCTCCGGCGTGGTCCAGACCGCCACCGCGGCGCCGTCG
TCCGCGACCCACACCTTGCCGATGTCGAGCCCGACGCGCGTGAGGAAGAGTTCTTGCAGCTCGGTGACCC
GCTCGATGTGGCGGTCCGGATCGACGGTGTGGCGCGTGGCGGGGTAGTCGGCGAACGCGGCGGCGAGGGT
GCGTACGGCCCTGGGGACGTCGTCGCGGGTGGCGAGGCGCACCGTGGGCTTGTACTCGGTCATGGTAAGC
TTGGGCTGCAGGTCGAAAGGCCCGGAGATGAGGAAGAGGAGAACAGCGCGGCAGACGTGCGCTTTTGAAG
CGTGCAGAATGCCGGGCCTCCGGAGGACCTTCGGGCGCCCGCCCCGCCCCTGAGCCCGCCCCTGAGCCCG
CCCCCGGACCCACCCCTTCCCAGCCTCTGAGCCCAGAAAGCGAAGGAGCAAAGCTGCTATTGGCCGCTGC
CCCAAAGGCCTACCCGCTTCCATTGCTCAGCGGTGCTGTCCATCTGCACGAGACTAGTGAGACGTGCTAC
TTCCATTTGTCACGTCCTGCACGACGCGAGCTGCGGGGCGGGGGGGAACTTCCTGACTAGGGGAGGAGTA
GAAGGTGGCGCGAAGGGGCCACCAAAGAACGGAGCCGGTTGGCGCCTACCGGTGGATGTGGAATGTGTGC
GAGGCCAGAGGCCACTTGTGTAGCGCCAAGTGCCCAGCGGGGCTGCTAAAGCGCATGCTCCAGACTGCCT
TGGGAAAAGCGCCTCCCCTACCCGGTATCAGTCAGTCAGAATTCCATATGACGCGTTTCCAGTTTTAGAA
GCTCCACATCGAAGACGAGAGTGGCATGTGGTGGGATGATGCCTGGGTGCCCAGTGGCACCATAGGCATA
ATCTGGAGATATAGTCAGTTTGGCTCTCTGACCCACACTCATCTGGGCAACCCCTTCTTCCCAGCCTCGG
ATCACCTCCTGCTTGCCTAGCATAAACTTAAAGGGCTTGTTTCTGTCCCGGGAGGAATCAACTTTCTTTC
CATCTTCAAGCATCCCGGTGTAGTGCACCACGCAGGTCTGGCCGCGCTTGGGGAAGGTGCGCCCGTCTCC
TGGGGAGATAGTCTCCACCTGCACTCCTCTAGAAGCCATGCGGCCGCGGGTCACTTGTACAGCTCGTCCA
TGCCGCCGGTGGAGTGGCGGCCCTCGGCGCGTTCGTACTGTTCCACGATGGTGTAGTCCTCGTTGTGGGA
GGTGATGTCCAACTTGATGTTGACGTTGTAGGCGCCGGGCAGCTGCACGGGCTTCTTGGCCTTGTAGGTG
GTCTTGACCTCAGCGTCGTAGTGGCCGCCGTCCTTCAGCTTCAGCCTCTGCTTGATCTCGCCCTTCAGGG
CGCCGTCCTCGGGGTACATCCGCTCGGAGGAGGCCTCCCAGCCCATGGTCTTCTTCTGCATTACGGGGCC
GTCGGAGGGGAAGTTGGTGCCGCGCAGCTTCACCTTGTAGATGAACTCGCCGTCCTGCAGGGAGGAGTCC
TGGGTCACGGTCACCACGCCGCCGTCCTCGAAGTTCATCACGCGCTCCCACTTGAAGCCCTCGGGGAAGG
ACAGCTTCAAGTAGTCGGGGATGTCGGCGGGGTGCTTCACGTAGGCCTTGGAGCCGTACATGAACTGAGG
GGACAGGATGTCCCAGGCGAAGGGCAGGGGGCCACCCTTGGTCACCTTCAGCTTGGCGGTCTGGGTGCCC
TCGTAGGGGCGGCCCTCGCCCTCGCCCTCGATCTCGAACTCGTGGCCGTTCACGGAGCCCTCCATGTGCA
CCTTGAAGCGCATGAACTCCTTGATGATGGCCATGTTATCCTCCTCGCCCTTGCTCACCATAGGGCCGGG
ATTCTCCTCCACGTCACCGCATGTTAGAAGACTTCCTCTGCCCTCGGGCCCCACCTTCTTGTCCGTGGAT
TCTTCAACCGCAGACAGTCTCTCCAAGATTCCGTCCACAGAGGGCCGTTGGGAGGGCTCATGGGCACGAC
ACTCATTAATGATTTCCCGCAACAACTCAGGGCAATCCTGACCCACTGGTTCCTGCTTCTTGTCCTCAGC
CACCAGCTCCCGGATCTTCTTAGAATCACAGCCTTCAAATGGGATCTTTCCAGTGGCAATTTCCCAGAGT
ACAATTCCAAAGCTATATATTTCAGCTTTTATGTCATAAAGGCAAAATGGATTTTTCAGTCTCTCAGGGG
AGACATATATCGTTGAACTGGATCTCTCTGCTTTAGTGCTCTTTGCTGTCCGGCTGATGTCATTCTGTGT
TTTGCTTAACTCAAATCCTGCAAGCTTTACTTGGTAGCCTCCGGCTACGAGGAAACTGGAGCTGCTGATG
TTTCTGTGGAGTGTTTCCGAATGGTGTAGCCTGTATAAGCCTCTGGCTGCCCTCAGGACTAGGAGGCTGC
GCACACTCATTGTGAGGTCTTTTTCTCTATCCAGCAGTTCCCTCAGGGTTCCAAGTTCACAGTACTCCAT
GACAATGGAGAACTCAGGGGGCTTCACTGTTTGATCAATGCAAATCCCAAATATACGCAAGATGTTGGGA
GAATCGAATTTCTTCATGGTTTTGATCTCGTCATTGAAAGTGAACCTCACTATTCCAACACTTTCGGCCT
GGGGGTTGTTGAATACTTTGATGGTAACTGGAGATCTGTGATACTCTCCTCTATAAATGGTGCTCATTTT
ACTTGTCTTCAGTTTGGTCCACGGAGGTCCAAGATGTTCCTTTGGAATCTCCTTGATTTGGAGATCTTGT
GGGATCTCCTGTGTGGGTTTTAGTGAGCATTGCTTCAGGGTTTTGTTGATTTCTTCCACGCTAATTTGCA
ACTGCATCAGGATAACTTTCATATTTTCATTTCCGTCTTCCTCTGCATCCTGTCGATCTTCCTGCTGCCA
GGATGCTGGCTGGCTGACATCTGAAACGGTATTCCAATGATAAACCTGAAGCAGCAGCAACAGCTCCTCC
CAGACGTCTCTCAGCTTCTCATTCACTTCATGGAAGAGGATCTTATCATTGCCCACACTCACAAACTTCC
AAATATGGGACTTCTTGCTGAACTTTTCTATCTGCTGGTTAGCCTCCTTCAGGACTTCATCAAAACGGCC
CAGGGCAGCAGTAATGTCATCGGGCAGGTTCTTCTTTCCTTGGGCCTGGAGTCTCTGGAGAGGCTGTAGC
AGGCCGTGCACACGGTTTCCTAGACGCTGGCATTGTTTCCGGCAGTATTTCATCTTTTCACACTGTTCAT
AGATGAGCTGGCCTAACTTGATGATCTGTCCCAATTTATCCATGGGCCCGGATCCAAGTATAAGACAAAA
GTGTTGTGGAATTGCTCCAGGCGATCTGACGGTTCACTAAACGAGCTCTGCTTTTATAGGCGCCCACCGT
ACACGCCTACCTCGACATACGTTCTCTATCACTGATAGGGAGTAAACTGGATATACGTTCTCTATCACTG
ATAGGGAGTAAACTGTAGATACGTTCTCTATCACTGATAGGGAGTAAACTGGTCATACGTTCTCTATCAC
TGATAGGGAGTAAACTCCTTATACGTTCTCTATCACTGATAGGGAGTAAAGTCTGCATACGTTCTCTATC
ACTGATAGGGAGTAAACTCTTCATACGTTCTCTATCACTGATAGGGAGTAAACTCGAGTGAAGACGAAAG
GGCCTCATCGATAAACTGGATCTCTGCTGTCCCTGTAATAAACCCGAAAATTTTGAATTTTTGTAATTTG
TTTTTGTAATTCTTTAGTTTGTATGTCTGTTGCTATTATGTCTACTATTCTTTCCCCTGCACTGTACCCC
CCAATCCCCCCTTTTCTTTTAAAGGCGATACCGTCGAGATCCGTTCACTAATCGAATGGATCTGTCTCTG
TCTCTCTCTCCACCTTCTTCTTCTATTCCTTCGGGCCTGTCGGGTCCCCTCGGGG
Features (pLannotate 1.2.2; 24 found; start..end, strand, type, name):
    390..623     -  misc_feature   RRE: The Rev response element (RRE) of HIV-1 allows for Rev-dependent mRNA export from the nucleus to the cytoplasm.
    798..1136    -  CDS            HIV-1 gag (fragment): gag protein from human immunodeficiency virus 1; gag
   1120..1245    -  misc_feature   HIV-1 Ψ: packaging signal of human immunodeficiency virus type 1
   1292..1549    -  LTR            5' LTR (truncated): truncated 5' long terminal repeat (LTR) from HIV-1
   1597..1926    -  CDS            nef (fragment): NEF_HV1BR - Experimental evidence at protein level: Swiss-Prot protein existence level 1. Extracellular Nef protein targets CD4(+) T-lymphocytes for apoptosis by interacting with CXCR4 surface receptors (PubMed:14990729). From Human immunodeficiency virus type 1 group M subtype B (isolate BRU/LAI) (HIV-1).
   2093..2227    -  polyA_signal   SV40 poly(A) signal: SV40 polyadenylation signal
   2275..2379    +  promoter       AmpR promoter: bla
   2380..3240    +  CDS            AmpR: β-lactamase; bla; confers resistance to ampicillin, carbenicillin, and related antibiotics
   3411..3999    +  rep_origin     ori: high-copy-number ColE1/pMB1/pBR322/pUC origin of replication
   4182..4274    +  CDS            lacI (fragment): lac repressor; lacI; The lac repressor binds to the lac operator to inhibit transcription in E. coli. This inhibition can be relieved by adding lactose or isopropyl-β-D-thiogalactopyranoside (IPTG).
   4287..4308    +  protein_bind   CAP binding site: CAP binding activates transcription in the presence of cAMP. E. coli catabolite activator protein
   4323..4353    +  promoter       lac promoter: promoter for the E. coli lac operon
   4361..4377    +  protein_bind   lac operator: The lac repressor binds to the lac operator to inhibit transcription in E. coli. This inhibition can be relieved by adding lactose or isopropyl-β-D-thiogalactopyranoside (IPTG). lac repressor encoded by lacI
   4529..4786    -  LTR            5' LTR (truncated): truncated 5' long terminal repeat (LTR) from HIV-1
   4834..5352    -  CDS            nef (fragment): NEF_HV1BR - Experimental evidence at protein level: Swiss-Prot protein existence level 1. Extracellular Nef protein targets CD4(+) T-lymphocytes for apoptosis by interacting with CXCR4 surface receptors (PubMed:14990729). From Human immunodeficiency virus type 1 group M subtype B (isolate BRU/LAI) (HIV-1).
   5369..5957    -  misc_feature   WPRE: woodchuck hepatitis virus posttranscriptional regulatory element
   5974..6573    -  CDS            PuroR: puromycin N-acetyltransferase; pac from Streptomyces alboniger; confers resistance to puromycin
   6594..7093    -  promoter       PGK promoter: mouse phosphoglycerate kinase 1 promoter
   7127..7447    -  CDS            DmrB: F36V mutant of FK506-binding protein FKBP12 binds synthetic ligands that do not bind wild-type FKBP
   7474..8181    -  CDS            mCherry: mCherry is a basic (constitutively fluorescent) red fluorescent protein published in 2004, derived from Discosoma sp.. It is reported to be a very rapidly-maturing monomer with low acid sensitivity.
   8242..9633    -  CDS            Mlkl: MLKL_MOUSE - Experimental evidence at protein level: Swiss-Prot protein existence level 1. Pseudokinase that plays a key role in TNF-induced necroptosis, a programmed cell death process (PubMed:23835476, PubMed:27321907, PubMed:24012422, PubMed:24019532, PubMed:32200799, PubMed:32296175). Does not have protein kinase activity (PubMed:24012422). Activated following phosphorylation by RIPK3, leading to homotrimerization, localization to the plasma membrane and execution of programmed necrosis characterized by calcium influx and plasma membrane damage (PubMed:23835476, PubMed:27321907, PubMed:240
   9646..9995    -  promoter       TRE3GV promoter: 3rd-generation Tet-responsive promoter that can be activated by binding of Tet-On® 3G, optimized for retroviral and lentiviral vectors
  10058..10173   -  misc_feature   cPPT/CTS: central polypurine tract and central termination sequence of HIV-1 (lacking the first T)
  10188..13      -  CDS            Rev (fragment) (across the origin): human immunodeficiency virus 1 (HIV-1) Rev protein; rev; enhances nuclear export of unspliced and incompletely spliced viral mRNAs
