[The description below was written by a language model from this plasmid's Addgene catalogue record and pLannotate feature annotations shown in this document.]
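Description:
pLVX MLKL(S345D)-2A-mCherry-puro is an HIV-1-based lentiviral transfer vector built on the pLVX TRE3G backbone for tetracycline-inducible expression of a phosphomimetic mouse MLKL in mammalian cells. In bacteria it is maintained through a high-copy ColE1/pUC-type origin and selected with ampicillin via the β-lactamase gene. The viral portion is annotated on the reverse strand and contains the usual elements for packaging and transduction: LTR sequences flanking the cassette, the Ψ packaging signal with an adjoining gag fragment, the Rev response element for Rev-dependent export of the genomic RNA, the cPPT/CTS element, and a WPRE to enhance transcript expression.

The payload is driven by the TRE3GV promoter, a third-generation Tet-responsive promoter that is active only when a Tet-On 3G transactivator and doxycycline are present. The transactivator is not annotated on this plasmid and must come from elsewhere. Downstream lie the Mlkl coding sequence carrying the S345D substitution, which mimics the activating phosphorylation normally made by RIPK3, followed by mCherry. The name and insert description indicate a 2A-linked bicistronic arrangement, so red fluorescence marks induced cells, although the 2A itself is not annotated. A DmrB domain (FKBP12 F36V, which dimerizes on binding a synthetic ligand) is also present. The stated purpose describes a DmrB-Mlkl protein, but the feature table places DmrB after mCherry rather than adjacent to Mlkl, so its exact fusion context cannot be determined from the record. A separate mouse PGK promoter drives puromycin N-acetyltransferase for selection of stably transduced cells. The construct is intended to trigger necroptotic cell death on demand.
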