Addgene plasmid #231975: pLVX MLKL(S345D)-2A-mCherry-puro
Purpose: Tet inducible expression of DmrB-Mlkl with mCherry to induce phosphomimetic MLKL S345D necroptosis
Depositing lab: Brian Ruffell. Depositing organization: H. Lee Moffitt Cancer Center and Research Institute. Publication: Interleukin-1alpha release during necrotic-like cell death generates myeloid-driven immunosuppression that restricts anti-tumor immunity. Hanggi K, Li J, Gangadharan A, Liu X, Celias DP, Osunmakinde O, Keske A, Davis J, Ahmad F, Giron A, Anadon CM, Gardner A, DeNardo DG, Shaw TI, Beg AA, Yu X, Ruffell B. Cancer Cell. 2024 Nov 13:S1535-6108(24)00402-1. doi: 10.1016/j.ccell.2024.10.014. PubMed 39577420.
Backbone
  Vector backbone: pLVX TRE3G
  Vector type: Lentiviral
Growth in bacteria
  Bacterial resistance: Ampicillin, 100 μg/mL
  Growth temperature: 37°C
  Growth strain: NEB Stable
  Copy number: High Copy
Gene/Insert
  Gene/Insert name: MLKL S345D construct with bi-cistronic mCherry
  Species: M. musculus (mouse)
  Mutation: MLKL S345D
  Entrez Gene: Mlkl (a.k.a. 9130019I15Rik)
  Cloning method: Ligation Independent Cloning
Terms and licenses: Academic/Nonprofit Terms; Industry Terms: Not Available to Industry
How to cite: pLVX MLKL(S345D)-2A-mCherry-puro was a gift from Brian Ruffell (Addgene plasmid # 231975 ; http://n2t.net/addgene:231975 ; RRID:Addgene_231975)
